>Addgene plasmid #14589 | pcDNA p32 (P#1511) | addgene partial sequence | sequence record 21177 | 14589 with BGH-rev
GGTGAGATGACCGGTACGCGTAGAATCGAGACCGAGGAGAGGGTTAGGGATAGGCTTACCTTCGAACCGC
GGGCCCTCTAGACTCGAGCGGCCGCCACTGTGCTGGATATCTGCAGAATTGTCTTGACCCTTTTGGCTCT
TGACAAAGCTTTTGAGGTCTTCAAGAAAAGTAATGTACTCCTGGTGCTCCAGGGCTGTGCTGAGCTCCAC
CAGCTCATCTGCAAAAGTGTTGTCCACCCCTCGGTCGGCAAGGAAATCCATTAGGTGGTCATATAAGGCC
CAGTCCAAGGAATCTGTGTTGAGTGTATAATTAGTATCCTTCCATTCAGACTCGCCAGTGGACTGAAAGC
TAACTTCCCTGATAGAGAAGATGTCACTCTCAGCCTCGTCTTCTTGTCCAACCTCATCCTCTGGATAATG
ACAGTCCAACACAAGGGCCTTTTTGCCATCATCATTCTTTATAACTTCAACCACGAAATTGGGAGTTGAT
GTCAGTTCAGGCTCCTGTTCTTCAACCTTCTGCCCTTGCGAGGGTTCCTCCTCACCATCAAATGTTGGTG
GGATGCTGTTGTTAATGTTGAAAGTGACCGTGATTTTTTCCCCGGCAACTTTCCGCACTAATTTCGCTTC
TGTCCCATTCAGTTCCAGCTCCCAACCTCCAGACATCTTAGGGAGGGTTTTATGCTTCTGAATTTTTCTT
TCCTCCTTAATTTCATCACTCAGGAAATCAACAAAAGCTTTGTCTCCGTCGGTGTGCAGCATGGTGAAGG
GTACTGGATCCGAGCTCGGTACCAAGCTTAAC
