>Addgene plasmid #14589 | pcDNA p32 (P#1511) | addgene partial sequence | sequence record 21178 | 14589 with CMV-F
TTAGCGAGCTCTCTGGCTACTAGAGAACCCACTGCTTACTGGCTTATCGAAATTAATACGACTCACTATA
GGGAGACCCAAGCTGGCTAGTTAAGCTTGGTACCGAGCTCGGATCCAGTACCCTTCACCATGCTGCACAC
CGACGGAGACAAAGCTTTTGTTGATTTCCTGAGTGATGAAATTAAGGAGGAAAGAAAAATTCAGAAGCAT
AAAACCCTCCCTAAGATGTCTGGAGGTTGGGAGCTGGAACTGAATGGGACAGAAGCGAAATTAGTGCGGA
AAGTTGCCGGGGAAAAAATCACGGTCACTTTCAACATTAACAACAGCATCCCACCAACATTTGATGGTGA
GGAGGAACCCTCGCAAGGGCAGAAGGTTGAAGAACAGGAGCCTGAACTGACATCAACTCCCAATTTCGTG
GTTGAAGTTATAAAGAATGATGATGGCAAAAAGGCCCTTGTGTTGGACTGTCATTATCCAGAGGATGAGG
TTGGACAAGAAGACGAGGCTGAGAGTGACATCTTCTCTATCAGGGAAGTTAGCTTTCAGTCCACTGGCGA
GTCTGAATGGAAGGATACTAATTATACACTCAACACAGATTCCTTGGACTGGGCCTTATATGACCACCTA
ATGGATTTCCTTGCCGACCGAGGGGTGGACAACACTTTTGCAGATGAGCTGGTGGAGCTCAGCACAGCCC
TGGAGCACCAGGAGTACATTACTTTTCTTGAAGACCTC
