[The description below was written by a language model from this plasmid's Addgene catalogue record.]
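Description:
pcDNA p32 is a mammalian expression plasmid built on the commercial pcDNA3.1 V5-His-TOPO backbone (about 5.5 kb without insert) and carrying the human p32 cDNA, also called hp32, the product of the C1QBP gene (known under other names such as gC1qR, HABP1 and SF2p32). The insert was introduced by TOPO cloning, so the cloning junctions on both sides were destroyed and are not available as restriction sites for re-excision. The insert size is not given in the record, and no feature table is provided, so the regulatory elements are not listed explicitly. Vectors of the pcDNA3.1 family generally drive the insert from the strong constitutive CMV immediate-early promoter, and the use of a T7 primer for 5′ sequencing is consistent with the T7 promoter site that lies just upstream of the cloning site in this backbone.

The backbone supplies C-terminal V5 epitope and 6xHis tags. According to the record these are fused to p32, which would allow detection with anti-V5 antibodies and metal-affinity purification. The plasmid is maintained in E. coli as a high-copy replicon under ampicillin selection. A neomycin resistance marker permits G418 selection of stably transfected mammalian cells, although the plasmid is equally suited to transient transfection. The associated publication reports that human p32 relieves a post-transcriptional block to HIV replication in murine cells, so the construct's likely use is to express tagged human p32 in cultured cells, including mouse cells, to study its effect on HIV RNA processing and viral replication.
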