Addgene plasmid #14589: pcDNA p32 (P#1511)
Depositing lab: Matija Peterlin. Depositing organization: University of California, San Francisco (UCSF). Publication: Human p32 protein relieves a post-transcriptional block to HIV replication in murine cells. Zheng YH, Yu HF, Peterlin BM. Nat Cell Biol. 2003 Jul . 5(7):611-8. 10.1038/ncb1000 PubMed 12833064.
Backbone
  Vector backbone: pcDNA3.1 V5-His-TOPO
  Backbone manufacturer: Invitrogen
  Backbone size w/o insert (bp): 5514
  Vector type: Mammalian Expression
  Selectable markers: Neomycin (select with G418)
Growth in bacteria
  Bacterial resistance: Ampicillin, 100 μg/mL
  Growth temperature: 37°C
  Growth strain: DH5alpha
  Copy number: High Copy
Gene/Insert
  Gene/Insert name: p32 (alt name: hp32)
  Species: H. sapiens (human)
  Entrez Gene: C1QBP (a.k.a. COXPD33, GC1QBP, HABP1, SF2AP32, SF2p32, gC1Q-R, gC1qR, p32)
  Tag / fusion protein: V5 (C terminal on backbone); 6xHis (C terminal on backbone)
  Cloning method: TOPO Cloning; 5′ cloning site TOPO cloning (destroyed during cloning); 3′ cloning site TOPO cloning (destroyed during cloning)
  Sequencing primers: 5′ T7
Terms and licenses: Academic/Nonprofit Terms; Industry Terms: Not Available to Industry
How to cite: pcDNA p32 (P#1511) was a gift from Matija Peterlin (Addgene plasmid # 14589)
